Addgene plasmid #152365: pGBW-m4134102
Purpose: Mammalian expression plasmid for SARS-CoV-2 helicase
Depositing lab: Ginkgo Bioworks & Benjie Chen. Depositing organization: Ginkgo Bioworks.
Backbone
  Vector backbone: pTwist_CMV_Puro_6
  Backbone size w/o insert (bp): 6080
  Vector type: Mammalian Expression
  Selectable markers: Puromycin
Growth in bacteria
  Bacterial resistance: Ampicillin, 100 μg/mL
  Growth temperature: 37°C
  Growth strain: DH5alpha
  Copy number: High Copy
Gene/Insert
  Gene/Insert name: SARS-CoV-2 helicase (alt name: nsp13)
  Species: Severe acute respiratory syndrome coronavirus 2
  Insert size (bp): 1796
  Mutation: wt
  Entrez Gene: ORF1ab (a.k.a. GU280_gp01)
  Promoter: CMV
  Tag / fusion protein: Cleavable TEV;TRX (C terminal on backbone)
  Cloning method: Unknown
Resource information
  A portion of this plasmid was derived from a plasmid made by: GinkgoBioworks
Depositor comments: NCBI reference sequence: YP_009725308.1
How to cite: pGBW-m4134102 was a gift from Ginkgo Bioworks & Benjie Chen (Addgene plasmid # 152365)
