[The description below was written by a language model from this plasmid's Addgene catalogue record and pLannotate feature annotations shown in this document.]
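Description:
pGBW-m4134102 is a mammalian expression plasmid for the SARS-CoV-2 helicase (nsp13), built on the pTwist_CMV_Puro_6 backbone. It is propagated in E. coli through a high-copy ColE1/pUC-type origin and selected with ampicillin via a β-lactamase gene. Transfected mammalian cells can be selected with puromycin, because a separate cassette places puromycin N-acetyltransferase under the human ubiquitin C promoter, followed by a synthetic poly(A) signal. The expression unit and the bacterial elements are bracketed by β-globin insulator fragments and by rrnG and T7 transcription terminators, which help isolate the cassettes from read-through transcription.

The payload is a wild-type nsp13 coding sequence of about 1.8 kb. The annotation software matched it by homology to the SARS-CoV replicase polyprotein, and the methyltransferase text attached to that match belongs to the polyprotein entry, not to this insert. Transcription is driven by the CMV immediate-early enhancer and promoter, annotated as an enhancer plus truncated promoter fragments. The helicase is fused at its C terminus to E. coli thioredoxin (TrxA) and then a 6xHis tag. The catalogue describes this tag as TEV-cleavable, although the TEV site itself is not annotated. An SV40 poly(A) signal follows the fusion. This arrangement suits expression of the helicase in mammalian cells, with affinity capture through the His tag and subsequent tag removal.

The two sequence records disagree. The depositor's 8,299 nt sequence contains the whole design. The repository's 4,592 nt sequencing result shows only backbone features (UbC-PuroR, AmpR, ori, one insulator) and has no annotated CMV, nsp13 or TrxA-His region. It therefore appears to be either a partial assembly or a plasmid missing the expression cassette, and the record does not say which.
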