Features (pLannotate 1.2.2; 21 found; start..end, strand, type, name):
      8..1807    +  CDS            rep (fragment): R1AB_SARS - Experimental evidence at protein level: Swiss-Prot protein existence level 1. [2'-O-methyltransferase]: Methyltransferase that mediates mRNA cap 2'-O-ribose methylation to the 5'-cap structure of viral mRNAs. N7-methyl guanosine cap is a prerequisite for binding of nsp16. Therefore plays an essential role in viral mRNAs cap methylation which is essential to evade immune system. From Severe acute respiratory syndrome coronavirus (SARS-CoV).
   1826..2152    +  CDS            trxA: THIO_ECO57 - Experimental evidence at protein level: Swiss-Prot protein existence level 1. Participates in various redox reactions through the reversible oxidation of its active center dithiol to a disulfide and catalyzes dithiol-disulfide exchange reactions. From Escherichia coli O157:H7.
   2174..2191    +  CDS            6xHis: 6xHis affinity tag
   2268..2389    -  polyA_signal   SV40 poly(A) signal: SV40 polyadenylation signal
   2412..2481    -  CDS            large T antigen (fragment): large T antigen from SV40 (simian virus 40)
   2504..2550    +  terminator     T7 terminator: transcription terminator for bacteriophage T7 RNA polymerase
   2580..2716    +  terminator     rrnG terminator: transcription terminator from the E. coli ribosomal RNA rrnG operon (Albrechtsen et al., 1991)
   2761..2832    +  misc_feature   3' β-globin insulator: insulator downstream of the human β-globin locus (Farrell et al., 2002)
   3058..3646    -  rep_origin     ori: high-copy-number ColE1/pMB1/pBR322/pUC origin of replication
   3818..3882    -  CDS            bla(M) (fragment): β-lactamase lacking the signal sequence; bla(M); allows cytosolic expression of β-lactamase
   4146..5355    +  promoter       UbC promoter: human ubiquitin C promoter
   5359..5956    +  CDS            PuroR (fragment): puromycin N-acetyltransferase; pac from Streptomyces; confers resistance to puromycin
   5985..6033    +  polyA_signal   poly(A) signal: synthetic polyadenylation signal
   6299..7159    +  CDS            AmpR: β-lactamase; bla; confers resistance to ampicillin, carbenicillin, and related antibiotics
   7172..7308    +  terminator     rrnG terminator: transcription terminator from the E. coli ribosomal RNA rrnG operon (Albrechtsen et al., 1991)
   7453..7524    +  misc_feature   5' β-globin insulator: insulator upstream of the human β-globin locus (Farrell et al., 2002)
   7529..7575    -  terminator     T7 terminator: transcription terminator for bacteriophage T7 RNA polymerase
   7593..7641    -  polyA_signal   poly(A) signal: synthetic polyadenylation signal
   7722..8025    +  enhancer       CMV enhancer: human cytomegalovirus immediate early enhancer
   8098..8115    -  promoter       CMV promoter (fragment): human cytomegalovirus (CMV) immediate early promoter
   8178..8229    +  promoter       CMVd2 promoter: truncated human cytomegalovirus (CMV) immediate early promoter that yields moderately reduced expression relative to the full-length promoter
>Addgene plasmid #152365 | pGBW-m4134102 | depositor full sequence | sequence record 295377 | Full Sequence
CACCATGGTTGGGGCTTGTGTTCTTTGCAATTCACAGACTTCATTAAGATGTGGTGCTTGCATACGTAGA
CCATTCTTATGTTGTAAATGCTGTTACGACCATGTCATATCAACATCACATAAATTAGTCTTGTCTGTTA
ATCCGTATGTTTGCAATGCTCCAGGTTGTGATGTCACAGATGTGACTCAACTTTACTTAGGAGGTATGAG
CTATTATTGTAAATCACATAAACCACCCATTAGTTTTCCATTGTGTGCTAATGGACAAGTTTTTGGTTTA
TATAAAAATACATGTGTTGGTAGCGATAATGTTACTGACTTTAATGCAATTGCAACATGTGACTGGACAA
ATGCTGGTGATTACATTTTAGCTAACACCTGTACTGAAAGACTCAAGCTTTTTGCAGCAGAAACGCTCAA
AGCTACTGAGGAGACATTTAAACTGTCTTATGGTATTGCTACTGTACGTGAAGTGCTGTCTGACAGAGAA
TTACATCTTTCATGGGAAGTTGGTAAACCTAGACCACCACTTAACCGAAATTATGTCTTTACTGGTTATC
GTGTAACTAAAAACAGTAAAGTACAAATAGGAGAGTACACCTTTGAAAAAGGTGACTATGGTGATGCTGT
TGTTTACCGAGGTACAACAACTTACAAATTAAATGTTGGTGATTATTTTGTGCTGACATCACATACAGTA
ATGCCATTAAGTGCACCTACACTAGTGCCACAAGAGCACTATGTTAGAATTACTGGCTTATACCCAACAC
TCAATATCTCAGATGAGTTTTCTAGCAATGTTGCAAATTATCAAAAGGTTGGTATGCAAAAGTATTCTAC
ACTCCAGGGACCACCTGGTACTGGTAAGAGTCATTTTGCTATTGGCCTAGCTCTCTACTACCCTTCTGCT
CGCATAGTGTATACAGCTTGCTCTCATGCCGCTGTTGATGCACTATGTGAGAAGGCATTAAAATATTTGC
CTATAGATAAATGTAGTAGAATTATACCTGCACGTGCTCGTGTAGAGTGTTTTGATAAATTCAAAGTGAA
TTCAACATTAGAACAGTATGTCTTTTGTACTGTAAATGCATTGCCTGAGACGACAGCAGATATAGTTGTC
TTTGATGAAATTTCAATGGCCACAAATTATGATTTGAGTGTTGTCAATGCCAGATTACGTGCTAAGCACT
ATGTGTACATTGGCGACCCTGCTCAATTACCTGCACCACGCACATTGCTAACTAAGGGCACACTAGAACC
AGAATATTTCAATTCAGTGTGTAGACTTATGAAAACTATAGGTCCAGACATGTTCCTCGGAACTTGTCGG
CGTTGTCCTGCTGAAATTGTTGACACTGTGAGTGCTTTGGTTTATGATAATAAGCTTAAAGCACATAAAG
ACAAATCAGCTCAATGCTTTAAAATGTTTTATAAGGGTGTTATCACGCATGATGTTTCATCTGCAATTAA
CAGGCCACAAATAGGCGTGGTAAGAGAATTCCTTACACGTAACCCTGCTTGGAGAAAAGCTGTCTTTATT
TCACCTTATAATTCACAGAATGCTGTAGCCTCAAAGATTTTGGGACTACCAACTCAAACTGTTGATTCAT
CACAGGGCTCAGAATATGACTATGTCATATTCACTCAAACCACTGAAACAGCTCACTCTTGTAATGTAAA
CAGATTTAATGTTGCTATTACCAGAGCAAAAGTAGGCATACTTTGCATAATGTCTGATAGAGACCTTTAT
GACAAGTTGCAATTTACAAGTCTTGAAATTCCACGTAGGAATGTGGCAACTTTAGAAAACCTTTACTTTC
AGTCGATGAGTGACAAAATCATTCATCTAACCGATGACTCCTTTGATACAGACGTGTTGAAGGCCGATGG
TGCGATACTGGTAGATTTCTGGGCTGAATGGTGTGGCCCGTGCAAGATGATCGCACCCATTCTGGACGAG
ATCGCCGACGAGTATCAAGGAAAATTAACTGTCGCTAAGCTTAATATAGATCAGAACCCAGGGACGGCAC
CTAAATACGGCATCAGGGGAATACCTACCCTCCTGCTCTTTAAGAATGGGGAAGTTGCCGCGACAAAAGT
GGGAGCCCTGTCTAAGGGCCAGCTAAAAGAGTTCTTGGACGCTAACCTGGCAGGTTCAGGCTCGGGGCAC
ATGCACCATCACCATCACCATAGCAGCGGGCTCGTGCCACGCGGCTAAGCTAGCTTGACTGACTGAGATA
CAGCGTACCTTCAGCTCACAGACATGATAAGATACATTGATGAGTTTGGACAAACCACAACTAGAATGCA
GTGAAAAAAATGCTTTATTTGTGAAATTTGTGATGCTATTGCTTTATTTGTAACCATTATAAGCTGCAAT
AAACAAGTTAACAACAACAATTGCATTCATTTTATGTTTCAGGTTCAGGGGGAGGTGTGGGAGGTTTTTT
AAAGCAAGTAAAACCTCTACAAATGTGGTATTGGCCCATCTCTATCGGTATCGTAGCATAACCCCTTGGG
GCCTCTAAACGGGTCTTGAGGGGTTTTTTGTGCCCCTCGGGCCGGATTGCTATCTACCGGCATTGGCGCA
GAAAAAAATGCCTGATGCGACGCTGCGCGTCTTATACTCCCACATATGCCAGATTCAGCAACGGATACGG
CTTCCCCAACTTGCCCACTTCCATACGTGTCCTCCTTACCAGAAATTTATCCTTAAGGTCGTCAGCTATC
CTGCAGGCGATCTCTCGATTTCGATCAAGACATTCCTTTAATGGTCTTTTCTGGACACCACTAGGGGTCA
GAAGTAGTTCATCAAACTTTCTTCCCTCCCTAATCTCATTGGTTACCTTGGGCTATCGAAACTTAATTAA
CCAGTCAAGTCAGCTACTTGGCGAGATCGACTTGTCTGGGTTTCGACTACGCTCAGAATTGCGTCAGTCA
AGTTCGATCTGGTCCTTGCTATTGCACCCGTTCTCCGATTACGAGTTTCATTTAAATCATGTGAGCAAAA
GGCCAGCAAAAGGCCAGGAACCGTAAAAAGGCCGCGTTGCTGGCGTTTTTCCATAGGCTCCGCCCCCCTG
ACGAGCATCACAAAAATCGACGCTCAAGTCAGAGGTGGCGAAACCCGACAGGACTATAAAGATACCAGGC
GTTTCCCCCTGGAAGCTCCCTCGTGCGCTCTCCTGTTCCGACCCTGCCGCTTACCGGATACCTGTCCGCC
TTTCTCCCTTCGGGAAGCGTGGCGCTTTCTCATAGCTCACGCTGTAGGTATCTCAGTTCGGTGTAGGTCG
TTCGCTCCAAGCTGGGCTGTGTGCACGAACCCCCCGTTCAGCCCGACCGCTGCGCCTTATCCGGTAACTA
TCGTCTTGAGTCCAACCCGGTAAGACACGACTTATCGCCACTGGCAGCAGCCACTGGTAACAGGATTAGC
AGAGCGAGGTATGTAGGCGGTGCTACAGAGTTCTTGAAGTGGTGGCCTAACTACGGCTACACTAGAAGAA
CAGTATTTGGTATCTGCGCTCTGCTGAAGCCAGTTACCTTCGGAAAAAGAGTTGGTAGCTCTTGATCCGG
CAAACAAACCACCGCTGGTAGCGGTGGTTTTTTTGTTTGCAAGCAGCAGATTACGCGCAGAAAAAAAGGA
TCTCAAGAAGATCCTTTGATCTTTTCTACGGGGTCTGACGCTCAGTGGAACGAAAACTCACGTTAAGGGA
TTTTGGTCATGAGATTATCAAAAAGGATCTTCACCTAGATCCTTTTAAATTAAAAATGAAGTTTTAAATC
AATCTAAAGTATATATGAGTAAACTTGGTCTGACAGTTACCAATGCTTAATCAGTGAGGCACCTATCTCA
GCGATCTGTCTATTTCGTTCATCCATAGTTGCATTTAAATTTCCGAACTCTCCAAGGCCCTCGTCGGAAA
ATCTTCAAACCTTTCGTCCGATCCATCTTGCAGGCTACCTCTCGAACGAACTATCGCAAGTCTCTTGGCC
GGCCTTGCGCCTTGGCTATTGCTTGGCAGCGCCTATCGCCAGGTATTACTCCAATCCCGAATATCCGAGA
TCGGGATCACCCGAGAGAAGTTCAACCTACATCCTCAATCCCGATCTATCCGAGATCCGAGGAATATCGA
AATCGGGGCGCGCCTGGCCTCCGCGCCGGGTTTTGGCGCCTCCCGCGGGCGCCCCCCTCGTCACGGCGAG
CGCTGCCACGTCAGACGAAGGGCGCAGGAGCGTCCTGATCCTTCCGCCCGGACGCTCAGGACAGCGGCCC
GCTGCTCATAAGACTCGGCCTTAGAACCCCAGTATCAGCAGAAGGACATTTTAGGACGGGACTTGGGTGA
CTCTAGGGCACTGGTTTTCTTTCCAGAGAGCGGAACAGGCGAGGAAAAGTAGTCCCTTCTCGGCGATTCT
GCGGAGGGATCTCCGTGGGGCGGTGAACGCCGATGATTATATAAGGACGCGCCGGGTGTGGCACAGCTAG
TTCCGTCGCAGCCGGGATTTGGGTCGCGGTTCTTGTTTGTGGATCGCTGTGATCGTCACTTGGTGAGTAG
CGGGCTGCTGGGCTGGCCGGGGCTTTCGTGGCCGCCGGGCCGCTCGGTGGGACGGAAGCGTGTGGAGAGA
CCGCCAAGGGCTGTAGTCTGGGTCCGCGAGCAAGGTTGCCCTGAACTGGGGGTTGGGGGGAGCGCAGCAA
AATGGCGGCTGTTCCCGAGTCTTGAATGGAAGACGCTTGTGAGGCGGGCTGTGAGGTCGTTGAAACAAGG
TGGGGGGCATGGTGGGCGGCAAGAACCCAAGGTCTTGAGCCCTTCGCTAATGCGGGAAAGCTCTTATTCG
GGTGAGATGGGCTGGGCACCATCTGGGGACCCTGACGTGAAGTTTGTCACTGACTGGAGAACTCGGTTTG
TCGTCTGTTGCGGGGGCGGCAGTTATGGCGGTGCCGTTGGGCAGTGCACCCGTACCTTTGGGAGCGCGCG
CCCTCGTCGTGTCGTGACGTCACCCGTTCTGTTGGCTTATAATGCAGGGTGGGGCCACCTGCCGGTAGGT
GTGCGGTAGGCTTTTCTCCGTCGCAGGACGCAGGGTTCGGGCCTAGGGTAGGCTCTCCTGAATCGACAGG
CGCCGGACCTCTGGTGAGGGGAGGGATAAGTGAGGCGTCAGTTTCTTTGGTCGGTTTTATGTACCTATCT
TCTTAAGTAGCTGAAGCTCCGGTTTTGAACTATGCGCTCGGGGTTGGCGAGTGTGTTTTGTGAAGTTTTT
TAGGCACCTTTTGAAATGTAATCATTTGGGTCAATATGTAATTTTCAGTGTTAGACTTGTAAATTGTCCG
CTAAATTCTGGCCGTTTTTGGCTTTTTTGTTAGACAACATGACCGAGTACAAGCCCACGGTGCGCCTCGC
CACCCGCGACGACGTCCCCAGGGCCGTACGCACCCTCGCCGCCGCGTTCGCCGACTACCCCGCCACGCGC
CACACCGTCGATCCGGACCGCCACATCGAGCGGGTCACCGAGCTGCAAGAACTCTTCCTCACGCGCGTCG
GGCTCGACATCGGCAAGGTGTGGGTCGCGGACGACGGCGCCGCGGTGGCGGTCTGGACCACGCCGGAGAG
CGTCGAAGCGGGGGCGGTGTTCGCCGAGATCGGCCCGCGCATGGCCGAGTTGAGCGGTTCCCGGCTGGCC
GCGCAGCAACAGATGGAGGGCCTCCTGGCGCCGCACCGGCCCAAGGAGCCCGCGTGGTTCCTGGCCACCG
TCGGCGTCTCGCCCGACCACCAGGGCAAGGGTCTGGGCAGCGCCGTCGTGCTCCCCGGAGTGGAGGCCGC
CGAGCGCGCCGGGGTGCCCGCCTTCCTGGAGACCTCCGCGCCCCGCAACCTCCCCTTCTACGAGCGGCTC
GGCTTCACCGTCACCGCCGACGTCGAGGTGCCCGAAGGACCGCGCACCTGGTGCATGACCCGCAAGCCCG
GTGCCTAGGCTAGTATGTAAGCCTAGTCTTAGATAATAAAATCGCTATCCATCGAAGATGGATGTGTGTT
GGTTTTTTGTGTGTGTAACGCTAGGCGCGCCTGGTGTACCGAGAACGATCCTCTCAGTGCGAGTCTCGAC
GATCCATATCGTTGCTTGGCAGTCAGCCAGTCGGAATCCAGCTTGGGACCCAGGAAGTCCAATCGTCAGA
TATTGTACTCAAGCCTGGTCACGGCAGCGTACCGATCTGTTTAAACCTAGATATTGATAGTCTGATCGGT
CAACGTATAATCGAGTCCTAGCTTTTGCAAACATCTATCAAGAGACAGGATCAGCAGGAGGCTTTCGCAT
GAGTATTCAACATTTCCGTGTCGCCCTTATTCCCTTTTTTGCGGCATTTTGCCTTCCTGTTTTTGCTCAC
CCAGAAACGCTGGTGAAAGTAAAAGATGCTGAAGATCAGTTGGGTGCGCGAGTGGGTTACATCGAACTGG
ATCTCAACAGCGGTAAGATCCTTGAGAGTTTTCGCCCCGAAGAACGCTTTCCAATGATGAGCACTTTTAA
AGTTCTGCTATGTGGCGCGGTATTATCCCGTATTGACGCCGGGCAAGAGCAACTCGGTCGCCGCATACAC
TATTCTCAGAATGACTTGGTTGAGTATTCACCAGTCACAGAAAAGCATCTTACGGATGGCATGACAGTAA
GAGAATTATGCAGTGCTGCCATAACCATGAGTGATAACACTGCGGCCAACTTACTTCTGACAACGATTGG
AGGACCGAAGGAGCTAACCGCTTTTTTGCACAACATGGGGGATCATGTAACTCGCCTTGATCGTTGGGAA
CCGGAGCTGAATGAAGCCATACCAAACGACGAGCGTGACACCACGATGCCTGTAGCAATGGCAACAACCT
TGCGTAAACTATTAACTGGCGAACTACTTACTCTAGCTTCCCGGCAACAGTTGATAGACTGGATGGAGGC
GGATAAAGTTGCAGGACCACTTCTGCGCTCGGCCCTTCCGGCTGGCTGGTTTATTGCTGATAAATCTGGA
GCCGGTGAGCGTGGGTCTCGCGGTATCATTGCAGCACTGGGGCCAGATGGTAAGCCCTCCCGTATCGTAG
TTATCTACACGACGGGGAGTCAGGCAACTATGGATGAACGAAATAGACAGATCGCTGAGATAGGTGCCTC
ACTGATTAAGCATTGGTAACCGATTCTAGGTGCATTGGCGCAGAAAAAAATGCCTGATGCGACGCTGCGC
GTCTTATACTCCCACATATGCCAGATTCAGCAACGGATACGGCTTCCCCAACTTGCCCACTTCCATACGT
GTCCTCCTTACCAGAAATTTATCCTTAAGATCGTTTAAACTCGACTCTGGCTCTATCGAATCTCCGTCGT
TTCGAGCTTACGCGAACAGCCGTGGCGCTCATTTGCTCGTCGGGCATCGAATCTCGTCAGCTATCGTCAG
CTTACCTTTTTGGCAGCGATCGCGGCTCCCGACATCTTGGACCATTAGCTCCACAGGTATCTTCTTCCCT
CTAGTGGTCATAACAGCAGCTTCAGCTACCTCTCAATTCAAAAAACCCCTCAAGACCCGTTTAGAGGCCC
CAAGGGGTTATGCTATCAATCGTTGCGTTACACACACAAAAAACCAACACACATCCATCTTCGATGGATA
GCGATTTTATTATCTAACTGCTGATCGAGTGTAGCCAGATCTAGTAATCAATTACGGGGTCATTAGTTCA
TAGCCCATATATGGAGTTCCGCGTTACATAACTTACGGTAAATGGCCCGCCTGGCTGACCGCCCAACGAC
CCCCGCCCATTGACGTCAATAATGACGTATGTTCCCATAGTAACGCCAATAGGGACTTTCCATTGACGTC
AATGGGTGGAGTATTTACGGTAAACTGCCCACTTGGCAGTACATCAAGTGTATCATATGCCAAGTACGCC
CCCTATTGACGTCAATGACGGTAAATGGCCCGCCTGGCATTATGCCCAGTACATGACCTTATGGGACTTT
CCTACTTGGCAGTACATCTACGTATTAGTCATCGCTATTACCATGCTGATGCGGTTTTGGCAGTACATCA
ATGGGCGTGGATAGCGGTTTGACTCACGGGGATTTCCAAGTCTCCACCCCATTGACGTCAATGGGAGTTT
GTTTTGGCACCAAAATCAACGGGACTTTCCAAAATGTCGTAACAACTCCGCCCCATTGACGCAAATGGGC
GGTAGGCGTGTACGGTGGGAGGTCTATATAAGCAGAGCTGGTTTAGTGAACCGTCAGATCAGATCTTTGT
CGATCCTACCATCCACTCGACACACCCGCCAGCGGCCGC
