Features (pLannotate 1.2.2; 8 found; start..end, strand, type, name):
    575..1172    +  CDS            PuroR (fragment): puromycin N-acetyltransferase; pac from Streptomyces; confers resistance to puromycin
   1201..1249    +  polyA_signal   poly(A) signal: synthetic polyadenylation signal
   1515..2375    +  CDS            AmpR: β-lactamase; bla; confers resistance to ampicillin, carbenicillin, and related antibiotics
   2388..2524    +  terminator     rrnG terminator: transcription terminator from the E. coli ribosomal RNA rrnG operon (Albrechtsen et al., 1991)
   2569..2640    +  misc_feature   3' β-globin insulator: insulator downstream of the human β-globin locus (Farrell et al., 2002)
   2866..3454    -  rep_origin     ori: high-copy-number ColE1/pMB1/pBR322/pUC origin of replication
   3626..3690    -  CDS            bla(M) (fragment): β-lactamase lacking the signal sequence; bla(M); allows cytosolic expression of β-lactamase
   3954..571     +  promoter       UbC promoter (across the origin): human ubiquitin C promoter
>Addgene plasmid #152365 | pGBW-m4134102 | addgene full sequence | sequence record 369839 | Addgene NGS Result
ACCCAAGGTCTTGAGCCCTTCGCTAATGCGGGAAAGCTCTTATTCGGGTGAGATGGGCTGGGCACCATCT
GGGGACCCTGACGTGAAGTTTGTCACTGACTGGAGAACTCGGTTTGTCGTCTGTTGCGGGGGCGGCAGTT
ATGGCGGTGCCGTTGGGCAGTGCACCCGTACCTTTGGGAGCGCGCGCCCTCGTCGTGTCGTGACGTCACC
CGTTCTGTTGGCTTATAATGCAGGGTGGGGCCACCTGCCGGTAGGTGTGCGGTAGGCTTTTCTCCGTCGC
AGGACGCAGGGTTCGGGCCTAGGGTAGGCTCTCCTGAATCGACAGGCGCCGGACCTCTGGTGAGGGGAGG
GATAAGTGAGGCGTCAGTTTCTTTGGTCGGTTTTATGTACCTATCTTCTTAAGTAGCTGAAGCTCCGGTT
TTGAACTATGCGCTCGGGGTTGGCGAGTGTGTTTTGTGAAGTTTTTTAGGCACCTTTTGAAATGTAATCA
TTTGGGTCAATATGTAATTTTCAGTGTTAGACTTGTAAATTGTCCGCTAAATTCTGGCCGTTTTTGGCTT
TTTTGTTAGACAACATGACCGAGTACAAGCCCACGGTGCGCCTCGCCACCCGCGACGACGTCCCCAGGGC
CGTACGCACCCTCGCCGCCGCGTTCGCCGACTACCCCGCCACGCGCCACACCGTCGATCCGGACCGCCAC
ATCGAGCGGGTCACCGAGCTGCAAGAACTCTTCCTCACGCGCGTCGGGCTCGACATCGGCAAGGTGTGGG
TCGCGGACGACGGCGCCGCGGTGGCGGTCTGGACCACGCCGGAGAGCGTCGAAGCGGGGGCGGTGTTCGC
CGAGATCGGCCCGCGCATGGCCGAGTTGAGCGGTTCCCGGCTGGCCGCGCAGCAACAGATGGAGGGCCTC
CTGGCGCCGCACCGGCCCAAGGAGCCCGCGTGGTTCCTGGCCACCGTCGGCGTCTCGCCCGACCACCAGG
GCAAGGGTCTGGGCAGCGCCGTCGTGCTCCCCGGAGTGGAGGCCGCCGAGCGCGCCGGGGTGCCCGCCTT
CCTGGAGACCTCCGCGCCCCGCAACCTCCCCTTCTACGAGCGGCTCGGCTTCACCGTCACCGCCGACGTC
GAGGTGCCCGAAGGACCGCGCACCTGGTGCATGACCCGCAAGCCCGGTGCCTAGGCTAGTATGTAAGCCT
AGTCTTAGATAATAAAATCGCTATCCATCGAAGATGGATGTGTGTTGGTTTTTTGTGTGTGTAACGCTAG
GCGCGCCTGGTGTACCGAGAACGATCCTCTCAGTGCGAGTCTCGACGATCCATATCGTTGCTTGGCAGTC
AGCCAGTCGGAATCCAGCTTGGGACCCAGGAAGTCCAATCGTCAGATATTGTACTCAAGCCTGGTCACGG
CAGCGTACCGATCTGTTTAAACCTAGATATTGATAGTCTGATCGGTCAACGTATAATCGAGTCCTAGCTT
TTGCAAACATCTATCAAGAGACAGGATCAGCAGGAGGCTTTCGCATGAGTATTCAACATTTCCGTGTCGC
CCTTATTCCCTTTTTTGCGGCATTTTGCCTTCCTGTTTTTGCTCACCCAGAAACGCTGGTGAAAGTAAAA
GATGCTGAAGATCAGTTGGGTGCGCGAGTGGGTTACATCGAACTGGATCTCAACAGCGGTAAGATCCTTG
AGAGTTTTCGCCCCGAAGAACGCTTTCCAATGATGAGCACTTTTAAAGTTCTGCTATGTGGCGCGGTATT
ATCCCGTATTGACGCCGGGCAAGAGCAACTCGGTCGCCGCATACACTATTCTCAGAATGACTTGGTTGAG
TATTCACCAGTCACAGAAAAGCATCTTACGGATGGCATGACAGTAAGAGAATTATGCAGTGCTGCCATAA
CCATGAGTGATAACACTGCGGCCAACTTACTTCTGACAACGATTGGAGGACCGAAGGAGCTAACCGCTTT
TTTGCACAACATGGGGGATCATGTAACTCGCCTTGATCGTTGGGAACCGGAGCTGAATGAAGCCATACCA
AACGACGAGCGTGACACCACGATGCCTGTAGCAATGGCAACAACCTTGCGTAAACTATTAACTGGCGAAC
TACTTACTCTAGCTTCCCGGCAACAGTTGATAGACTGGATGGAGGCGGATAAAGTTGCAGGACCACTTCT
GCGCTCGGCCCTTCCGGCTGGCTGGTTTATTGCTGATAAATCTGGAGCCGGTGAGCGTGGGTCTCGCGGT
ATCATTGCAGCACTGGGGCCAGATGGTAAGCCCTCCCGTATCGTAGTTATCTACACGACGGGGAGTCAGG
CAACTATGGATGAACGAAATAGACAGATCGCTGAGATAGGTGCCTCACTGATTAAGCATTGGTAACCGAT
TCTAGGTGCATTGGCGCAGAAAAAAATGCCTGATGCGACGCTGCGCGTCTTATACTCCCACATATGCCAG
ATTCAGCAACGGATACGGCTTCCCCAACTTGCCCACTTCCATACGTGTCCTCCTTACCAGAAATTTATCC
TTAAGGTCGTCAGCTATCCTGCAGGCGATCTCTCGATTTCGATCAAGACATTCCTTTAATGGTCTTTTCT
GGACACCACTAGGGGTCAGAAGTAGTTCATCAAACTTTCTTCCCTCCCTAATCTCATTGGTTACCTTGGG
CTATCGAAACTTAATTAACCAGTCAAGTCAGCTACTTGGCGAGATCGACTTGTCTGGGTTTCGACTACGC
TCAGAATTGCGTCAGTCAAGTTCGATCTGGTCCTTGCTATTGCACCCGTTCTCCGATTACGAGTTTCATT
TAAATCATGTGAGCAAAAGGCCAGCAAAAGGCCAGGAACCGTAAAAAGGCCGCGTTGCTGGCGTTTTTCC
ATAGGCTCCGCCCCCCTGACGAGCATCACAAAAATCGACGCTCAAGTCAGAGGTGGCGAAACCCGACAGG
ACTATAAAGATACCAGGCGTTTCCCCCTGGAAGCTCCCTCGTGCGCTCTCCTGTTCCGACCCTGCCGCTT
ACCGGATACCTGTCCGCCTTTCTCCCTTCGGGAAGCGTGGCGCTTTCTCATAGCTCACGCTGTAGGTATC
TCAGTTCGGTGTAGGTCGTTCGCTCCAAGCTGGGCTGTGTGCACGAACCCCCCGTTCAGCCCGACCGCTG
CGCCTTATCCGGTAACTATCGTCTTGAGTCCAACCCGGTAAGACACGACTTATCGCCACTGGCAGCAGCC
ACTGGTAACAGGATTAGCAGAGCGAGGTATGTAGGCGGTGCTACAGAGTTCTTGAAGTGGTGGCCTAACT
ACGGCTACACTAGAAGAACAGTATTTGGTATCTGCGCTCTGCTGAAGCCAGTTACCTTCGGAAAAAGAGT
TGGTAGCTCTTGATCCGGCAAACAAACCACCGCTGGTAGCGGTGGTTTTTTTGTTTGCAAGCAGCAGATT
ACGCGCAGAAAAAAAGGATCTCAAGAAGATCCTTTGATCTTTTCTACGGGGTCTGACGCTCAGTGGAACG
AAAACTCACGTTAAGGGATTTTGGTCATGAGATTATCAAAAAGGATCTTCACCTAGATCCTTTTAAATTA
AAAATGAAGTTTTAAATCAATCTAAAGTATATATGAGTAAACTTGGTCTGACAGTTACCAATGCTTAATC
AGTGAGGCACCTATCTCAGCGATCTGTCTATTTCGTTCATCCATAGTTGCATTTAAATTTCCGAACTCTC
CAAGGCCCTCGTCGGAAAATCTTCAAACCTTTCGTCCGATCCATCTTGCAGGCTACCTCTCGAACGAACT
ATCGCAAGTCTCTTGGCCGGCCTTGCGCCTTGGCTATTGCTTGGCAGCGCCTATCGCCAGGTATTACTCC
AATCCCGAATATCCGAGATCGGGATCACCCGAGAGAAGTTCAACCTACATCCTCAATCCCGATCTATCCG
AGATCCGAGGAATATCGAAATCGGGGCGCGCCTGGCCTCCGCGCCGGGTTTTGGCGCCTCCCGCGGGCGC
CCCCCTCGTCACGGCGAGCGCTGCCACGTCAGACGAAGGGCGCAGGAGCGTCCTGATCCTTCCGCCCGGA
CGCTCAGGACAGCGGCCCGCTGCTCATAAGACTCGGCCTTAGAACCCCAGTATCAGCAGAAGGACATTTT
AGGACGGGACTTGGGTGACTCTAGGGCACTGGTTTTCTTTCCAGAGAGCGGAACAGGCGAGGAAAAGTAG
TCCCTTCTCGGCGATTCTGCGGAGGGATCTCCGTGGGGCGGTGAACGCCGATGATTATATAAGGACGCGC
CGGGTGTGGCACAGCTAGTTCCGTCGCAGCCGGGATTTGGGTCGCGGTTCTTGTTTGTGGATCGCTGTGA
TCGTCACTTGGTGAGTAGCGGGCTGCTGGGCTGGCCGGGGCTTTCGTGGCCGCCGGGCCGCTCGGTGGGA
CGGAAGCGTGTGGAGAGACCGCCAAGGGCTGTAGTCTGGGTCCGCGAGCAAGGTTGCCCTGAACTGGGGG
TTGGGGGGAGCGCAGCAAAATGGCGGCTGTTCCCGAGTCTTGAATGGAAGACGCTTGTGAGGCGGGCTGT
GAGGTCGTTGAAACAAGGTGGGGGGCATGGTGGGCGGCAAGA
